>Addgene plasmid #74513 | pAAV-hSyn1-EGFP-P2A-EGFPf-WPRE-HGHpA | addgene full sequence | sequence record 380487 | Addgene NGS Result
CCTGGCCTTTTGCTGGCCTTTTGCTCACATGTCCTGCAGGCAGCTGCGCGCTCGCTCGCTCACTGAGGCC
GCCCGGGCGTCGGGCGACCTTTGGTCGCCCGGCCTCAGTGAGCGAGCGAGCGCGCAGAGAGGGAGTGGCC
AACTCCATCACTAGGGGTTCCTGCGGCCGCACGCGTTTAATTAAGTGTCTAGACTGCAGAGGGCCCTGCG
TATGAGTGCAAGTGGGTTTTAGGACCAGGATGAGGCGGGGTGGGGGTGCCTACCTGACGACCGACCCCGA
CCCACTGGACAAGCACCCAACCCCCATTCCCCAAATTGCGCATCCCCTATCAGAGAGGGGGAGGGGAAAC
AGGATGCGGCGAGGCGCGTGCGCACTGCCAGCTTCAGCACCGCGGACAGTGCCTTCGCCCCCGCCTGGCG
GCGCGCGCCACCGCCGCCTCAGCACTGAAGGCGCGCTGACGTCACTCGCCGGTCCCCCGCAAACTCCCCT
TCCCGGCCACCTTGGTCGCGTCCGCGCCGCCGCCGGCCCAGCCGGACCGCACCACGCGAGGCGCGAGATA
GGGGGGCACGGGCGCGACCATCTGCGCTGCGGCGCCGGCGACTCAGCGCTGCCTCAGTCTGCGGTGGGCA
GCGGAGGAGTCGTGTCGTGCCTGAGAGCGCAGTCGAGAAACCGGCTAGAGGATCCTTCGAAACCGGTGCT
AGCATGGTGAGCAAGGGCGAGGAGCTGTTCACCGGGGTGGTGCCCATCCTGGTCGAGCTGGACGGCGACG
TAAACGGCCACAAGTTCAGCGTGTCCGGCGAGGGCGAGGGCGATGCCACCTACGGCAAGCTGACCCTGAA
GTTCATCTGCACCACCGGCAAGCTGCCCGTGCCCTGGCCCACCCTCGTGACCACCCTGACCTACGGCGTG
CAGTGCTTCAGCCGCTACCCCGACCACATGAAGCAGCACGACTTCTTCAAGTCCGCCATGCCCGAAGGCT
ACGTCCAGGAGCGCACCATCTTCTTCAAGGACGACGGCAACTACAAGACCCGCGCCGAGGTGAAGTTCGA
GGGCGACACCCTGGTGAACCGCATCGAGCTGAAGGGCATCGACTTCAAGGAGGACGGCAACATCCTGGGG
CACAAGCTGGAGTACAACTACAACAGCCACAACGTCTATATCATGGCCGACAAGCAGAAGAACGGCATCA
AGGTGAACTTCAAGATCCGCCACAACATCGAGGACGGCAGCGTGCAGCTCGCCGACCACTACCAGCAGAA
CACCCCCATCGGCGACGGCCCCGTGCTGCTGCCCGACAACCACTACCTGAGCACCCAGTCCGCCCTGAGC
AAAGACCCCAACGAGAAGCGCGATCACATGGTCCTGCTGGAGTTCGTGACCGCCGCCGGGATCACTCTCG
GCATGGACGAGCTGTACAAGGGAAGCGGAGGAATTCTTGGAAGCGGAGCCACTAACTTCTCCCTGTTGAA
ACAAGCAGGGGATGTCGAAGAGAATCCCGGGCCAGCCATGGTGAGCAAGGGCGAGGAGCTGTTCACCGGG
GTGGTGCCCATCCTGGTCGAGCTGGACGGCGACGTAAACGGCCACAAGTTCAGCGTGTCCGGCGAGGGCG
AGGGCGATGCCACCTACGGCAAGCTGACCCTGAAGTTCATCTGCACCACCGGCAAGCTGCCCGTGCCCTG
GCCCACCCTCGTGACCACCCTGACCTACGGCGTGCAGTGCTTCAGCCGCTACCCCGACCACATGAAGCAG
CACGACTTCTTCAAGTCCGCCATGCCCGAAGGCTACGTCCAGGAGCGCACCATCTTCTTCAAGGACGACG
GCAACTACAAGACCCGCGCCGAGGTGAAGTTCGAGGGCGACACCCTGGTGAACCGCATCGAGCTGAAGGG
CATCGACTTCAAGGAGGACGGCAACATCCTGGGGCACAAGCTGGAGTACAACTACAACAGCCACAACGTC
TATATCATGGCCGACAAGCAGAAGAACGGCATCAAGGTGAACTTCAAGATCCGCCACAACATCGAGGACG
GCAGCGTGCAGCTCGCCGACCACTACCAGCAGAACACCCCCATCGGCGACGGCCCCGTGCTGCTGCCCGA
CAACCACTACCTGAGCACCCAGTCCGCCCTGAGCAAAGACCCCAACGAGAAGCGCGATCACATGGTCCTG
CTGGAGTTCGTGACCGCCGCCGGGATCACTCTCGGCATGGACGAGCTGTACAAGAGTGCACGCGTGAGTA
AGCTGAACCCTCCTGATGAGAGTGGCCCCGGCTGCATGAGCTGCAAGTGTGTGCTCTCCTGAGAATTCGA
TATCAAGCTTATCGATAATCAACCTCTGGATTACAAAATTTGTGAAAGATTGACTGGTATTCTTAACTAT
GTTGCTCCTTTTACGCTATGTGGATACGCTGCTTTAATGCCTTTGTATCATGCTATTGCTTCCCGTATGG
CTTTCATTTTCTCCTCCTTGTATAAATCCTGGTTGCTGTCTCTTTATGAGGAGTTGTGGCCCGTTGTCAG
GCAACGTGGCGTGGTGTGCACTGTGTTTGCTGACGCAACCCCCACTGGTTGGGGCATTGCCACCACCTGT
CAGCTCCTTTCCGGGACTTTCGCTTTCCCCCTCCCTATTGCCACGGCGGAACTCATCGCCGCCTGCCTTG
CCCGCTGCTGGACAGGGGCTCGGCTGTTGGGCACTGACAATTCCGTGGTGTTGTCGGGGAAATCATCGTC
CTTTCCTTGGCTGCTCGCCTATGTTGCCACCTGGATTCTGCGCGGGACGTCCTTCTGCTACGTCCCTTCG
GCCCTCAATCCAGCGGACCTTCCTTCCCGCGGCCTGCTGCCGGCTCTGCGGCCTCTTCCGCGTCTTCGCC
TTCGCCCTCAGACGAGTCGGATCTCCCTTTGGGCCGCCTCCCCGCATCGATACCGAGCGCTGCTCGAGAG
ATCTACGGGTGGCATCCCTGTGACCCCTCCCCAGTGCCTCTCCTGGCCCTGGAAGTTGCCACTCCAGTGC
CCACCAGCCTTGTCCTAATAAAATTAAGTTGCATCATTTTGTCTGACTAGGTGTCCTTCTATAATATTAT
GGGGTGGAGGGGGGTGGTATGGAGCAAGGGGCAAGTTGGGAAGACAACCTGTAGGGCCTGCGGGGTCTAT
TGGGAACCAAGCTGGAGTGCAGTGGCACAATCTTGGCTCACTGCAATCTCCGCCTCCTGGGTTCAAGCGA
TTCTCCTGCCTCAGCCTCCCGAGTTGTTGGGATTCCAGGCATGCATGACCAGGCTCAGCTAATTTTTGTT
TTTTTGGTAGAGACGGGGTTTCACCATATTGGCCAGGCTGGTCTCCAACTCCTAATCTCAGGTGATCTAC
CCACCTTGGCCTCCCAAATTGCTGGGATTACAGGCGTGAACCACTGCTCCCTTCCCTGTCCTTCTGATTT
TGTAGGTAACCACGTGCGGACCGAGCGGCCGCAGGAACCCCTAGTGATGGAGTTGGCCACTCCCTCTCTG
CGCGCTCGCTCGCTCACTGAGGCCGGGCGACCAAAGGTCGCCCGACGCCCGGGCTTTGCCCGGGCGGCCT
CAGTGAGCGAGCGAGCGCGCAGCTGCCTGCAGGGGCGCCTGATGCGGTATTTTCTCCTTACGCATCTGTG
CGGTATTTCACACCGCATA
[95 nt withheld, positions 3660-3754]
T
[46 nt withheld, positions 3756-3801]
C
[141 nt withheld, positions 3803-3943]
CCTTTGACGTTGGAGTCCACGTTCTTT
[37 nt withheld, positions 3971-4007]
ACTCTATCTCGGGCTATTCTTTTGATTTATAAGGGATTTTGCCGATTTCGGTCTATTGGTTAAAAAATGA
GCTGATTTAACAAAAATTTAACGCGAATTTTAACAAAATATTAACGTTTACAATTTTATGGTGCACTCTC
AGTACAATCTGCTCTGATGCCGCATAGTTAAGCCAGCCCCGACACCCGCCAACACCCGCTGACGCGCCCT
GACGGGCTTGTCTGCTCCCGGCATCCGCTTACAGACAAGCTGTGACCGTCTCCGGGAGCTGCATGTGTCA
GAGGTTTTCACCGTCATCACCGAAACGCGCGAGACGAAAGGGCCTCGTGATACGCCTATTTTTATAGGTT
AATGTCATGATAATAATGGTTTCTTAGACGTCAGGTGGCACTTTTCGGGGAAATGTGCGCGGAACCCCTA
TTTGTTTATTTTTCTAAATACATTCAAATATGTATCCGCTCATGAGACAATAACCCTGATAAATGCTTCA
ATAATATTGAAAAAGGAAGAGTATGAGTATTCAACATTTCCGTGTCGCCCTTATTCCCTTTTTTGCGGCA
TTTTGCCTTCCTGTTTTTGCTCACCCAGAAACGCTGGTGAAAGTAAAAGATGCTGAAGATCAGTTGGGTG
CACGAGTGGGTTACATCGAACTGGATCTCAACAGCGGTAAGATCCTTGAGAGTTTTCGCCCCGAAGAACG
TTTTCCAATGATGAGCACTTTTAAAGTTCTGCTATGTGGCGCGGTATTATCCCGTATTGACGCCGGGCAA
GAGCAACTCGGTCGCCGCATACACTATTCTCAGAATGACTTGGTTGAGTACTCACCAGTCACAGAAAAGC
ATCTTACGGATGGCATGACAGTAAGAGAATTATGCAGTGCTGCCATAACCATGAGTGATAACACTGCGGC
CAACTTACTTCTGACAACGATCGGAGGACCGAAGGAGCTAACCGCTTTTTTGCACAACATGGGGGATCAT
GTAACTCGCCTTGATCGTTGGGAACCGGAGCTGAATGAAGCCATACCAAACGACGAGCGTGACACCACGA
TGCCTGTAGCAATGGCAACAACGTTGCGCAAACTATTAACTGGCGAACTACTTACTCTAGCTTCCCGGCA
ACAATTAATAGACTGGATGGAGGCGGATAAAGTTGCAGGACCACTTCTGCGCTCGGCCCTTCCGGCTGGC
TGGTTTATTGCTGATAAATCTGGAGCCGGTGAGCGTGGGTCTCGCGGTATCATTGCAGCACTGGGGCCAG
ATGGTAAGCCCTCCCGTATCGTAGTTATCTACACGACGGGGAGTCAGGCAACTATGGATGAACGAAATAG
ACAGATCGCTGAGATAGGTGCCTCACTGATTAAGCATTGGTAACTGTCAGACCAAGTTTACTCATATATA
CTTTAGATTGATTTAAAACTTCATTTTTAATTTAAAAGGATCTAGGTGAAGATCCTTTTTGATAATCTCA
TGACCAAAATCCCTTAACGTGAGTTTTCGTTCCACTGAGCGTCAGACCCCGTAGAAAAGATCAAAGGATC
TTCTTGAGATCCTTTTTTTCTGCGCGTAATCTGCTGCTTGCAAACAAAAAAACCACCGCTACCAGCGGTG
GTTTGTTTGCCGGATCAAGAGCTACCAACTCTTTTTCCGAAGGTAACTGGCTTCAGCAGAGCGCAGATAC
CAAATACTGTTCTTCTAGTGTAGCCGTAGTTAGGCCACCACTTCAAGAACTCTGTAGCACCGCCTACATA
CCTCGCTCTGCTAATCCTGTTACCAGTGGCTGCTGCCAGTGGCGATAAGTCGTGTCTTACCGGGTTGGAC
TCAAGACGATAGTTACCGGATAAGGCGCAGCGGTCGGGCTGAACGGGGGGTTCGTGCACACAGCCCAGCT
TGGAGCGAACGACCTACACCGAACTGAGATACCTACAGCGTGAGCTATGAGAAAGCGCCACGCTTCCCGA
AGGGAGAAAGGCGGACAGGTATCCGGTAAGCGGCAGGGTCGGAACAGGAGAGCGCACGAGGGAGCTTCCA
GGGGGAAACGCCTGGTATCTTTATAGTCCTGTCGGGTTTCGCCACCTCTGACTTGAGCGTCGATTTTTGT
GATGCTCGTCAGGGGGGCGGAGCCTATGGAAAAACGCCAGCAACGCGGCCTTTTTACGGTT
Features (pLannotate 1.2.2; 17 found; start..end, strand, type, name):
     44..71      +  repeat_region  AAV2 ITR (fragment): inverted terminal repeat of adeno-associated virus serotype 2 inverted
    100..127     +  repeat_region  AAV2 ITR (fragment): inverted terminal repeat of adeno-associated virus serotype 2 inverted
    215..662     +  promoter       hSyn promoter: human synapsin I promoter; confers neuron-specific expression (Kügler et al., 2003)
    704..1420    +  CDS            EGFP: EGFP is a basic (constitutively fluorescent) green fluorescent protein published in 1996, derived from Aequorea victoria. It is reported to be a rapidly-maturing weak dimer with moderate acid sensitivity.
   1508..2224    +  CDS            EGFP: EGFP is a basic (constitutively fluorescent) green fluorescent protein published in 1996, derived from Aequorea victoria. It is reported to be a rapidly-maturing weak dimer with moderate acid sensitivity.
   2240..2302    +  CDS            H-Ras (fragment): human small GTPase proto-oncoprotein
   2303..2327    +  misc_feature   MCS (fragment): pBluescript multiple cloning site
   2327..2915    +  misc_feature   WPRE: woodchuck hepatitis virus posttranscriptional regulatory element
   2947..3423    +  polyA_signal   hGH poly(A) signal: human growth hormone polyadenylation signal
   3463..3603    +  repeat_region  AAV2 ITR: inverted terminal repeat of adeno-associated virus serotype 2 inverted
   3608..3659    -  misc_feature   bom (fragment): basis of mobility region from pBR322
   3678..4133    +  rep_origin     f1 ori (sequence partly withheld): f1 bacteriophage origin of replication; arrow indicates direction of (+) strand synthesis
   4134..4183    -  misc_feature   bom (fragment): basis of mobility region from pBR322
   4285..4320    -  CDS            rop (fragment): Rop protein, which maintains plasmids at low copy number; rop
   4415..4519    +  promoter       AmpR promoter: bla
   4520..5380    +  CDS            AmpR: β-lactamase; bla; confers resistance to ampicillin, carbenicillin, and related antibiotics
   5551..6139    +  rep_origin     ori: high-copy-number ColE1/pMB1/pBR322/pUC origin of replication
