>Addgene plasmid #74513 | pAAV-hSyn1-EGFP-P2A-EGFPf-WPRE-HGHpA | analyzer sequence | sequence record 140554
CCTGCAGGCAGCTGCGCGCTCGCTCGCTCACTGAGGCCGCCCGGGCAAAGCCCGGGCGTCGGGCGACCTT
TGGTCGCCCGGCCTCAGTGAGCGAGCGAGCGCGCAGAGAGGGAGTGGCCAACTCCATCACTAGGGGTTCC
TGCGGCCGCACGCGTTTAATTAAGTGTCTAGACTGCAGAGGGCCCTGCGTATGAGTGCAAGTGGGTTTTA
GGACCAGGATGAGGCGGGGTGGGGGTGCCTACCTGACGACCGACCCCGACCCACTGGACAAGCACCCAAC
CCCCATTCCCCAAATTGCGCATCCCCTATCAGAGAGGGGGAGGGGAAACAGGATGCGGCGAGGCGCGTGC
GCACTGCCAGCTTCAGCACCGCGGACAGTGCCTTCGCCCCCGCCTGGCGGCGCGCGCCACCGCCGCCTCA
GCACTGAAGGCGCGCTGACGTCACTCGCCGGTCCCCCGCAAACTCCCCTTCCCGGCCACCTTGGTCGCGT
CCGCGCCGCCGCCGGCCCAGCCGGACCGCACCACGCGAGGCGCGAGATAGGGGGGCACGGGCGCGACCAT
CTGCGCTGCGGCGCCGGCGACTCAGCGCTGCCTCAGTCTGCGGTGGGCAGCGGAGGAGTCGTGTCGTGCC
TGAGAGCGCAGTCGAGAAACCGGCTAGAGGATCCTTCGAAACCGGTGCTAGCATGGTGAGCAAGGGCGAG
GAGCTGTTCACCGGGGTGGTGCCCATCCTGGTCGAGCTGGACGGCGACGTAAACGGCCACAAGTTCAGCG
TGTCCGGCGAGGGCGAGGGCGATGCCACCTACGGCAAGCTGACCCTGAAGTTCATCTGCACCACCGGCAA
GCTGCCCGTGCCCTGGCCCACCCTCGTGACCACCCTGACCTACGGCGTGCAGTGCTTCAGCCGCTACCCC
GACCACATGAAGCAGCACGACTTCTTCAAGTCCGCCATGCCCGAAGGCTACGTCCAGGAGCGCACCATCT
TCTTCAAGGACGACGGCAACTACAAGACCCGCGCCGAGGTGAAGTTCGAGGGCGACACCCTGGTGAACCG
CATCGAGCTGAAGGGCATCGACTTCAAGGAGGACGGCAACATCCTGGGGCACAAGCTGGAGTACAACTAC
AACAGCCACAACGTCTATATCATGGCCGACAAGCAGAAGAACGGCATCAAGGTGAACTTCAAGATCCGCC
ACAACATCGAGGACGGCAGCGTGCAGCTCGCCGACCACTACCAGCAGAACACCCCCATCGGCGACGGCCC
CGTGCTGCTGCCCGACAACCACTACCTGAGCACCCAGTCCGCCCTGAGCAAAGACCCCAACGAGAAGCGC
GATCACATGGTCCTGCTGGAGTTCGTGACCGCCGCCGGGATCACTCTCGGCATGGACGAGCTGTACAAGG
GAAGCGGAGGAATTCTTGGAAGCGGAGCCACTAACTTCTCCCTGTTGAAACAAGCAGGGGATGTCGAAGA
GAATCCCGGGCCAGCCATGGTGAGCAAGGGCGAGGAGCTGTTCACCGGGGTGGTGCCCATCCTGGTCGAG
CTGGACGGCGACGTAAACGGCCACAAGTTCAGCGTGTCCGGCGAGGGCGAGGGCGATGCCACCTACGGCA
AGCTGACCCTGAAGTTCATCTGCACCACCGGCAAGCTGCCCGTGCCCTGGCCCACCCTCGTGACCACCCT
GACCTACGGCGTGCAGTGCTTCAGCCGCTACCCCGACCACATGAAGCAGCACGACTTCTTCAAGTCCGCC
ATGCCCGAAGGCTACGTCCAGGAGCGCACCATCTTCTTCAAGGACGACGGCAACTACAAGACCCGCGCCG
AGGTGAAGTTCGAGGGCGACACCCTGGTGAACCGCATCGAGCTGAAGGGCATCGACTTCAAGGAGGACGG
CAACATCCTGGGGCACAAGCTGGAGTACAACTACAACAGCCACAACGTCTATATCATGGCCGACAAGCAG
AAGAACGGCATCAAGGTGAACTTCAAGATCCGCCACAACATCGAGGACGGCAGCGTGCAGCTCGCCGACC
ACTACCAGCAGAACACCCCCATCGGCGACGGCCCCGTGCTGCTGCCCGACAACCACTACCTGAGCACCCA
GTCCGCCCTGAGCAAAGACCCCAACGAGAAGCGCGATCACATGGTCCTGCTGGAGTTCGTGACCGCCGCC
GGGATCACTCTCGGCATGGACGAGCTGTACAAGAGTGCACGCGTGAGTAAGCTGAACCCTCCTGATGAGA
GTGGCCCCGGCTGCATGAGCTGCAAGTGTGTGCTCTCCTGAGAATTCGATATCAAGCTTATCGATAATCA
ACCTCTGGATTACAAAATTTGTGAAAGATTGACTGGTATTCTTAACTATGTTGCTCCTTTTACGCTATGT
GGATACGCTGCTTTAATGCCTTTGTATCATGCTATTGCTTCCCGTATGGCTTTCATTTTCTCCTCCTTGT
ATAAATCCTGGTTGCTGTCTCTTTATGAGGAGTTGTGGCCCGTTGTCAGGCAACGTGGCGTGGTGTGCAC
TGTGTTTGCTGACGCAACCCCCACTGGTTGGGGCATTGCCACCACCTGTCAGCTCCTTTCCGGGACTTTC
GCTTTCCCCCTCCCTATTGCCACGGCGGAACTCATCGCCGCCTGCCTTGCCCGCTGCTGGACAGGGGCTC
GGCTGTTGGGCACTGACAATTCCGTGGTGTTGTCGGGGAAATCATCGTCCTTTCCTTGGCTGCTCGCCTA
TGTTGCCACCTGGATTCTGCGCGGGACGTCCTTCTGCTACGTCCCTTCGGCCCTCAATCCAGCGGACCTT
CCTTCCCGCGGCCTGCTGCCGGCTCTGCGGCCTCTTCCGCGTCTTCGCCTTCGCCCTCAGACGAGTCGGA
TCTCCCTTTGGGCCGCCTCCCCGCATCGATACCGAGCGCTGCTCGAGAGATCTACGGGTGGCATCCCTGT
GACCCCTCCCCAGTGCCTCTCCTGGCCCTGGAAGTTGCCACTCCAGTGCCCACCAGCCTTGTCCTAATAA
AATTAAGTTGCATCATTTTGTCTGACTAGGTGTCCTTCTATAATATTATGGGGTGGAGGGGGGTGGTATG
GAGCAAGGGGCAAGTTGGGAAGACAACCTGTAGGGCCTGCGGGGTCTATTGGGAACCAAGCTGGAGTGCA
GTGGCACAATCTTGGCTCACTGCAATCTCCGCCTCCTGGGTTCAAGCGATTCTCCTGCCTCAGCCTCCCG
AGTTGTTGGGATTCCAGGCATGCATGACCAGGCTCAGCTAATTTTTGTTTTTTTGGTAGAGACGGGGTTT
CACCATATTGGCCAGGCTGGTCTCCAACTCCTAATCTCAGGTGATCTACCCACCTTGGCCTCCCAAATTG
CTGGGATTACAGGCGTGAACCACTGCTCCCTTCCCTGTCCTTCTGATTTTGTAGGTAACCACGTGCGGAC
CGAGCGGCCGCAGGAACCCCTAGTGATGGAGTTGGCCACTCCCTCTCTGCGCGCTCGCTCGCTCACTGAG
GCCGGGCGACCAAAGGTCGCCCGACGCCCGGGCTTTGCCCGGGCGGCCTCAGTGAGCGAGCGAGCGCGCA
GCTGCCTGCAGGGGCGCCTGATGCGGTATTTTCTCCTTACGCATCTGTGCGGTATTTCACACCGCATA
[142 nt withheld, positions 3639-3780]
C
[141 nt withheld, positions 3782-3922]
CCTTTGACGTTGGAGTCCACGTTCTTT
[37 nt withheld, positions 3950-3986]
ACCCTATCTCGGGCTATTCTTTTGATTTATAAGGGATTTTGCCGATTTCGGCCTATTGGTTAAAAAATGA
GCTGATTTAACAAAAATTTAACGCGAATTTTAACAAAATATTAACGTTTACAATTTTATGGTGCACTCTC
AGTACAATCTGCTCTGATGCCGCATAGTTAAGCCAGCCCCGACACCCGCCAACACCCGCTGACGCGCCCT
GACGGGCTTGTCTGCTCCCGGCATCCGCTTACAGACAAGCTGTGACCGTCTCCGGGAGCTGCATGTGTCA
GAGGTTTTCACCGTCATCACCGAAACGCGCGAGACGAAAGGGCCTCGTGATACGCCTATTTTTATAGGTT
AATGTCATGATAATAATGGTTTCTTAGACGTCAGGTGGCACTTTTCGGGGAAATGTGCGCGGAACCCCTA
TTTGTTTATTTTTCTAAATACATTCAAATATGTATCCGCTCATGAGACAATAACCCTGATAAATGCTTCA
ATAATATTGAAAAAGGAAGAGTATGAGTATTCAACATTTCCGTGTCGCCCTTATTCCCTTTTTTGCGGCA
TTTTGCCTTCCTGTTTTTGCTCACCCAGAAACGCTGGTGAAAGTAAAAGATGCTGAAGATCAGTTGGGTG
CACGAGTGGGTTACATCGAACTGGATCTCAACAGCGGTAAGATCCTTGAGAGTTTTCGCCCCGAAGAACG
TTTTCCAATGATGAGCACTTTTAAAGTTCTGCTATGTGGCGCGGTATTATCCCGTATTGACGCCGGGCAA
GAGCAACTCGGTCGCCGCATACACTATTCTCAGAATGACTTGGTTGAGTACTCACCAGTCACAGAAAAGC
ATCTTACGGATGGCATGACAGTAAGAGAATTATGCAGTGCTGCCATAACCATGAGTGATAACACTGCGGC
CAACTTACTTCTGACAACGATCGGAGGACCGAAGGAGCTAACCGCTTTTTTGCACAACATGGGGGATCAT
GTAACTCGCCTTGATCGTTGGGAACCGGAGCTGAATGAAGCCATACCAAACGACGAGCGTGACACCACGA
TGCCTGTAGCAATGGCAACAACGTTGCGCAAACTATTAACTGGCGAACTACTTACTCTAGCTTCCCGGCA
ACAATTAATAGACTGGATGGAGGCGGATAAAGTTGCAGGACCACTTCTGCGCTCGGCCCTTCCGGCTGGC
TGGTTTATTGCTGATAAATCTGGAGCCGGTGAGCGTGGGTCTCGCGGTATCATTGCAGCACTGGGGCCAG
ATGGTAAGCCCTCCCGTATCGTAGTTATCTACACGACGGGGAGTCAGGCAACTATGGATGAACGAAATAG
ACAGATCGCTGAGATAGGTGCCTCACTGATTAAGCATTGGTAACTGTCAGACCAAGTTTACTCATATATA
CTTTAGATTGATTTAAAACTTCATTTTTAATTTAAAAGGATCTAGGTGAAGATCCTTTTTGATAATCTCA
TGACCAAAATCCCTTAACGTGAGTTTTCGTTCCACTGAGCGTCAGACCCCGTAGAAAAGATCAAAGGATC
TTCTTGAGATCCTTTTTTTCTGCGCGTAATCTGCTGCTTGCAAACAAAAAAACCACCGCTACCAGCGGTG
GTTTGTTTGCCGGATCAAGAGCTACCAACTCTTTTTCCGAAGGTAACTGGCTTCAGCAGAGCGCAGATAC
CAAATACTGTCCTTCTAGTGTAGCCGTAGTTAGGCCACCACTTCAAGAACTCTGTAGCACCGCCTACATA
CCTCGCTCTGCTAATCCTGTTACCAGTGGCTGCTGCCAGTGGCGATAAGTCGTGTCTTACCGGGTTGGAC
TCAAGACGATAGTTACCGGATAAGGCGCAGCGGTCGGGCTGAACGGGGGGTTCGTGCACACAGCCCAGCT
TGGAGCGAACGACCTACACCGAACTGAGATACCTACAGCGTGAGCTATGAGAAAGCGCCACGCTTCCCGA
AGGGAGAAAGGCGGACAGGTATCCGGTAAGCGGCAGGGTCGGAACAGGAGAGCGCACGAGGGAGCTTCCA
GGGGGAAACGCCTGGTATCTTTATAGTCCTGTCGGGTTTCGCCACCTCTGACTTGAGCGTCGATTTTTGT
GATGCTCGTCAGGGGGGCGGAGCCTATGGAAAAACGCCAGCAACGCGGCCTTTTTACGGTTCCTGGCCTT
TTGCTGGCCTTTTGCTCACATGT
Features (pLannotate 1.2.2; 16 found; start..end, strand, type, name):
      1..141     -  repeat_region  AAV2 ITR: inverted terminal repeat of adeno-associated virus serotype 2 inverted
    194..641     +  promoter       hSyn promoter: human synapsin I promoter; confers neuron-specific expression (Kügler et al., 2003)
    683..1399    +  CDS            EGFP: EGFP is a basic (constitutively fluorescent) green fluorescent protein published in 1996, derived from Aequorea victoria. It is reported to be a rapidly-maturing weak dimer with moderate acid sensitivity.
   1487..2203    +  CDS            EGFP: EGFP is a basic (constitutively fluorescent) green fluorescent protein published in 1996, derived from Aequorea victoria. It is reported to be a rapidly-maturing weak dimer with moderate acid sensitivity.
   2219..2281    +  CDS            H-Ras (fragment): human small GTPase proto-oncoprotein
   2282..2306    +  misc_feature   MCS (fragment): pBluescript multiple cloning site
   2306..2894    +  misc_feature   WPRE: woodchuck hepatitis virus posttranscriptional regulatory element
   2926..3402    +  polyA_signal   hGH poly(A) signal: human growth hormone polyadenylation signal
   3442..3582    +  repeat_region  AAV2 ITR: inverted terminal repeat of adeno-associated virus serotype 2 inverted
   3587..3638    -  misc_feature   bom (fragment): basis of mobility region from pBR322
   3657..4037    +  rep_origin     M13 ori (sequence partly withheld): M13 bacteriophage origin of replication; arrow indicates direction of (+) strand synthesis
   4113..4162    -  misc_feature   bom (fragment): basis of mobility region from pBR322
   4264..4299    -  CDS            rop (fragment): Rop protein, which maintains plasmids at low copy number; rop
   4394..4498    +  promoter       AmpR promoter: bla
   4499..5359    +  CDS            AmpR: β-lactamase; bla; confers resistance to ampicillin, carbenicillin, and related antibiotics
   5530..6118    +  rep_origin     ori: high-copy-number ColE1/pMB1/pBR322/pUC origin of replication
