[The description below was written by a language model from this plasmid's Addgene catalogue record and pLannotate feature annotations shown in this document.]
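Description:
pAAV-hSyn1-EGFP-P2A-EGFPf-WPRE-HGHpA is an adeno-associated virus transfer plasmid of about 6.2 kb. It is used to package a neuron-restricted, dual green fluorescent reporter cassette into recombinant AAV. In bacteria it replicates from a high-copy ColE1/pUC-type origin and is selected with ampicillin through the β-lactamase gene and its own promoter. A filamentous phage (f1/M13) origin is also present in the backbone. The expression cassette lies between AAV2 inverted terminal repeats, which are the cis elements needed for replication and encapsidation of the vector genome. One of the two annotated sequence records shows both ITRs intact. The sequencing-derived record detects only short fragments of the left ITR, which may reflect either the difficulty of reading through these structured repeats or a partial deletion.

Between the ITRs, the human synapsin I promoter drives neuron-specific transcription of a single open reading frame of about 1.6 kb. The frame encodes EGFP, then a self-cleaving P2A peptide (stated in the catalogue entry and corresponding to the unannotated gap between the two EGFP coding regions), then a second EGFP fused at its C-terminus to a short H-Ras fragment. This fragment corresponds to the "f" (presumably farnesylation) tag that the record describes as membrane-targeting. Ribosomal skipping at P2A therefore yields soluble cytoplasmic EGFP together with membrane-anchored EGFPf from one transcript. A WPRE downstream enhances transcript stability and expression, and the human growth hormone polyadenylation signal terminates the message. Filling both cytosol and membrane should label fine neuronal processes brightly. This fits the associated publication on dendritic development, where such a vector would serve for morphological visualisation of transduced neurons.
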