Addgene plasmid #74513: pAAV-hSyn1-EGFP-P2A-EGFPf-WPRE-HGHpA
Purpose: AAV vector that use human synapsin-1 promoter to drive the expression of EGFP and membrane-targeted EGFPf linked by self-cleaving P2A peptide.
Depositing lab: Guoping Feng. Depositing organization: Massachusetts Institute of Technology. Publication: Impaired Dendritic Development and Memory in Sorbs2 Knock-Out Mice. Zhang Q, Gao X, Li C, Feliciano C, Wang D, Zhou D, Mei Y, Monteiro P, Anand M, Itohara S, Dong X, Fu Z, Feng G. J Neurosci. 2016 Feb 17;36(7):2247-60. doi: 10.1523/JNEUROSCI.2528-15.2016. PubMed 26888934.
Backbone
  Vector backbone: AAV
  Vector type: AAV
Growth in bacteria
  Bacterial resistance: Ampicillin, 100 μg/mL
  Growth temperature: 37°C
  Growth strain: NEB Stable
  Copy number: High Copy
Gene/Insert
  Gene/Insert name: EGFP-p2A-EGFP-f
  Insert size (bp): 1599
Terms and licenses: Academic/Nonprofit Terms; Industry Terms: Not Available to Industry
How to cite: pAAV-hSyn1-EGFP-P2A-EGFPf-WPRE-HGHpA was a gift from Guoping Feng (Addgene plasmid # 74513 ; http://n2t.net/addgene:74513 ; RRID:Addgene_74513)
