>Addgene plasmid #74513 | pAAV-hSyn1-EGFP-P2A-EGFPf-WPRE-HGHpA | addgene partial sequence | sequence record 153197 | pMH4-5 5'-gactcagcgctgcctcagtctg-3'
AGCGCAGTCGAGAAACCGGCTAGAGGATCCTTCGAAACCGGTGCTAGCATGGTGAGCAAGGGCGAGGAGC
TGTTCACCGGGGTGGTGCCCATCCTGGTCGAGCTGGACGGCGACGTAAACGGCCACAAGTTCAGCGTGTC
CGGCGAGGGCGAGGGCGATGCCACCTACGGCAAGCTGACCCTGAAGTTCATCTGCACCACCGGCAAGCTG
CCCGTGCCCTGGCCCACCCTCGTGACCACCCTGACCTACGGCGTGCAGTGCTTCAGCCGCTACCCCGACC
ACATGAAGCAGCACGACTTCTTCAAGTCCGCCATGCCCGAAGGCTACGTCCAGGAGCGCACCATCTTCTT
CAAGGACGACGGCAACTACAAGACCCGCGCCGAGGTGAAGTTCGAGGGCGACACCCTGGTGAACCGCATC
GAGCTGAAGGGCATCGACTTCAAGGAGGACGGCAACATCCTGGGGCACAAGCTGGAGTACAACTACAACA
GCCACAACGTCTATATCATGGCCGACAAGCAGAAGAACGGCATCAAGGTGAACTTCAAGATCCGCCACAA
CATCGAGGACGGCAGCGTGCAGCTCGCCGACCACTACCAGCAGAACACCCCCATCGGCGACGGCCCCGTG
CTGCTGCCCGACAACCACTACCTGAGCACCCAGTCCGCCCTGAGCAAAGACCCCAACGAGAAGCGCGATC
ACATGGTCCTGCTGGAGTTCGTGACCGCCGCCGGGATCACTCTCGGCATGGACGAGCTGTACAAGGGAAG
CGGAGGAATTCTTGGAAGCGGAGCCACTAACTTCTCCCTGTTGAAACAAGCAGG
