>Addgene plasmid #74513 | pAAV-hSyn1-EGFP-P2A-EGFPf-WPRE-HGHpA | addgene partial sequence | sequence record 153198 | WPRE-R 5'-CATAGCGTAAAAGGAGCAACA-3'
ATCCAGAGGTTGATTATCGATAAGCTTGATATCGAATTCTCAGGAGAGCACACACTTGCAGCTCATGCAG
CCGGGGCCACTCTCATCAGGAGGGTTCAGCTTACTCACGCGTGCACTCTTGTACAGCTCGTCCATGCCGA
GAGTGATCCCGGCGGCGGTCACGAACTCCAGCAGGACCATGTGATCGCGCTTCTCGTTGGGGTCTTTGCT
CAGGGCGGACTGGGTGCTCAGGTAGTGGTTGTCGGGCAGCAGCACGGGGCCGTCGCCGATGGGGGTGTTC
TGCTGGTAGTGGTCGGCGAGCTGCACGCTGCCGTCCTCGATGTTGTGGCGGATCTTGAAGTTCACCTTGA
TGCCGTTCTTCTGCTTGTCGGCCATGATATAGACGTTGTGGCTGTTGTAGTTGTACTCCAGCTTGTGCCC
CAGGATGTTGCCGTCCTCCTTGAAGTCGATGCCCTTCAGCTCGATGCGGTTCACCAGGGTGTCGCCCTCG
AACTTCACCTCGGCGCGGGTCTTGTAGTTGCCGTCGTCCTTGAAGAAGATGGTGCGCTCCTGGACGTAGC
CTTCGGGCATGGCGGACTTGAAGAAGTCGTGCTGCTTCATGTGGTCGGGGTAGCGGCTGAAGCACTGCAC
GCCGTAGGTCAGGGTGGTCACGAGGGTGGGCCAGGGCACGGGCAGCTTGCCGGTGGTGCAGATGAACTTC
AGGGTCAGCTTGCCGTAGGTGGCATCGCCCTCGCCCTCGCCGGACACGCTGA
